>Addgene plasmid #90581 | CCT5 C12.3 gRNA | addgene full sequence | sequence record 183421 | Addgene NGS Result
CGAGTCAGTGAGCGAGGAAGCGGAAGAGCGCCCAATACGCAAACCGCCTCTCCCCGCGCGTTGGCCGATT
CATTAATGCAGCTGGCACGACAGGTTTCCCGACTGGAAAGCGGGCAGTGAGCGCAACGCAATTAATGTGA
GTTAGCTCACTCATTAGGCACCCCAGGCTTTACACTTTATGCTTCCGGCTCGTATGTTGTGTGGAATTGT
GAGCGGATAACAATTTCACACAGGAAACAGCTATGACCATGATTACGCCAAGCGCGCAATTAACCCTCAC
TAAAGGGAACAAAAGCTGGAGCTGCAAGCTTAATGTAGTCTTATGCAATACTCTTGTAGTCTTGCAACAT
GGTAACGATGAGTTAGCAACATGCCTTACAAGGAGAGAAAAAGCACCGTGCATGCCGATTGGTGGAAGTA
AGGTGGTACGATCGTGCCTTATTAGGAAGGCAACAGACGGGTCTGACATGGATTGGACGAACCACTGAAT
TGCCGCATTGCAGAGATATTGTATTTAAGTGCCTAGCTCGATACATAAACGGGTCTCTCTGGTTAGACCA
GATCTGAGCCTGGGAGCTCTCTGGCTAACTAGGGAACCCACTGCTTAAGCCTCAATAAAGCTTGCCTTGA
GTGCTTCAAGTAGTGTGTGCCCGTCTGTTGTGTGACTCTGGTAACTAGAGATCCCTCAGACCCTTTTAGT
CAGTGTGGAAAATCTCTAGCAGTGGCGCCCGAACAGGGACTTGAAAGCGAAAGGGAAACCAGAGGAGCTC
TCTCGACGCAGGACTCGGCTTGCTGAAGCGCGCACGGCAAGAGGCGAGGGGCGGCGACTGGTGAGTACGC
CAAAAATTTTGACTAGCGGAGGCTAGAAGGAGAGAGATGGGTGCGAGAGCGTCAGTATTAAGCGGGGGAG
AATTAGATCGCGATGGGAAAAAATTCGGTTAAGGCCAGGGGGAAAGAAAAAATATAAATTAAAACATATA
GTATGGGCAAGCAGGGAGCTAGAACGATTCGCAGTTAATCCTGGCCTGTTAGAAACATCAGAAGGCTGTA
GACAAATACTGGGACAGCTACAACCATCCCTTCAGACAGGATCAGAAGAACTTAGATCATTATATAATAC
AGTAGCAACCCTCTATTGTGTGCATCAAAGGATAGAGATAAAAGACACCAAGGAAGCTTTAGACAAGATA
GAGGAAGAGCAAAACAAAAGTAAGACCACCGCACAGCAAGCGGCCGCTGATCTTCAGACCTGGAGGAGGA
GATATGAGGGACAATTGGAGAAGTGAATTATATAAATATAAAGTAGTAAAAATTGAACCATTAGGAGTAG
CACCCACCAAGGCAAAGAGAAGAGTGGTGCAGAGAGAAAAAAGAGCAGTGGGAATAGGAGCTTTGTTCCT
TGGGTTCTTGGGAGCAGCAGGAAGCACTATGGGCGCAGCGTCAATGACGCTGACGGTACAGGCCAGACAA
TTATTGTCTGGTATAGTGCAGCAGCAGAACAATTTGCTGAGGGCTATTGAGGCGCAACAGCATCTGTTGC
AACTCACAGTCTGGGGCATCAAGCAGCTCCAGGCAAGAATCCTGGCTGTGGAAAGATACCTAAAGGATCA
ACAGCTCCTGGGGATTTGGGGTTGCTCTGGAAAACTCATTTGCACCACTGCTGTGCCTTGGAATGCTAGT
TGGAGTAATAAATCTCTGGAACAGATTTGGAATCACACGACCTGGATGGAGTGGGACAGAGAAATTAACA
ATTACACAAGCTTAATACACTCCTTAATTGAAGAATCGCAAAACCAGCAAGAAAAGAATGAACAAGAATT
ATTGGAATTAGATAAATGGGCAAGTTTGTGGAATTGGTTTAACATAACAAATTGGCTGTGGTATATAAAA
TTATTCATAATGATAGTAGGAGGCTTGGTAGGTTTAAGAATAGTTTTTGCTGTACTTTCTATAGTGAATA
GAGTTAGGCAGGGATATTCACCATTATCGTTTCAGACCCACCTCCCAACCCCGAGGGGACCCAGAGAGGG
CCTATTTCCCATGATTCCTTCATATTTGCATATACGATACAAGGCTGTTAGAGAGATAATTAGAATTAAT
TTGACTGTAAACACAAAGATATTAGTACAAAATACGTGACGTAGAAAGTAATAATTTCTTGGGTAGTTTG
CAGTTTTAAAATTATGTTTTAAAATGGACTATCATATGCTTACCGTAACTTGAAAGTATTTCGATTTCTT
GGCTTTATATATCTTGTGGAAAGGACGAAACACCGCCCATATTCATCGAAGGCGGTTTAAGAGCTATGCT
GGAAACAGCATAGCAAGTTTAAATAAGGCTAGTCCGTTATCAACTTGAAAAAGTGGCACCGAGTCGGTGC
TTTTTTTGAATTCTAGATCTTGAGACAAATGGCAGTATTCATCCACAATTTTAAAAGAAAAGGGGGGATT
GGGGGGTACAGTGCAGGGGAAAGAATAGTAGACATAATAGCAACAGACATACAAACTAAAGAATTACAAA
AACAAATTACAAAAATTCAAAATTTTCGGGTTTATTACAGGGACAGCAGAGATCCACTTTGGCGCCGGCT
CGAGTGGCTCCGGTGCCCGTCAGTGGGCAGAGCGCACATCGCCCACAGTCCCCGAGAAGTTGGGGGGAGG
GGTCGGCAATTGAACCGGTGCCTAGAGAAGGTGGCGCGGGGTAAACTGGGAAAGTGATGTCGTGTACTGG
CTCCGCCTTTTTCCCGAGGGTGGGGGAGAACCGTATATAAGTGCAGTAGTCGCCGTGAACGTTCTTTTTC
GCAACGGGTTTGCCGCCAGAACACAGGTGTCGTGACGCGGGATCCGCCACCATGACCGAGTACAAGCCCA
CGGTGCGCCTCGCCACCCGCGACGACGTCCCCAGGGCCGTACGCACCCTCGCCGCCGCGTTCGCCGACTA
CCCCGCCACGCGCCACACCGTCGATCCGGACCGCCACATCGAGCGGGTCACCGAGCTGCAAGAACTCTTC
CTCACGCGCGTCGGGCTCGACATCGGCAAGGTGTGGGTCGCGGACGACGGCGCCGCGGTGGCGGTCTGGA
CCACGCCGGAGAGCGTCGAAGCGGGGGCGGTGTTCGCCGAGATCGGCCCGCGCATGGCCGAGTTGAGCGG
TTCCCGGCTGGCCGCGCAGCAACAGATGGAAGGCCTCCTGGCGCCGCACCGGCCCAAGGAGCCCGCGTGG
TTCCTGGCCACCGTCGGAGTCTCGCCCGACCACCAGGGCAAGGGTCTGGGCAGCGCCGTCGTGCTCCCCG
GAGTGGAGGCGGCCGAGCGCGCCGGGGTGCCCGCCTTCCTGGAGACCTCCGCGCCCCGCAACCTCCCCTT
CTACGAGCGGCTCGGCTTCACCGTCACCGCCGACGTCGAGGTGCCCGAAGGACCGCGCACCTGGTGCATG
ACCCGCAAGCCCGGTGCCTGAACGCGTTAAGTCGACAATCAACCTCTGGATTACAAAATTTGTGAAAGAT
TGACTGGTATTCTTAACTATGTTGCTCCTTTTACGCTATGTGGATACGCTGCTTTAATGCCTTTGTATCA
TGCTATTGCTTCCCGTATGGCTTTCATTTTCTCCTCCTTGTATAAATCCTGGTTGCTGTCTCTTTATGAG
GAGTTGTGGCCCGTTGTCAGGCAACGTGGCGTGGTGTGCACTGTGTTTGCTGACGCAACCCCCACTGGTT
GGGGCATTGCCACCACCTGTCAGCTCCTTTCCGGGACTTTCGCTTTCCCCCTCCCTATTGCCACGGCGGA
ACTCATCGCCGCCTGCCTTGCCCGCTGCTGGACAGGGGCTCGGCTGTTGGGCACTGACAATTCCGTGGTG
TTGTCGGGGAAATCATCGTCCTTTCCTTGGCTGCTCGCCTGTGTTGCCACCTGGATTCTGCGCGGGACGT
CCTTCTGCTACGTCCCTTCGGCCCTCAATCCAGCGGACCTTCCTTCCCGCGGCCTGCTGCCGGCTCTGCG
GCCTCTTCCGCGTCTTCGCCTTCGCCCTCAGACGAGTCGGATCTCCCTTTGGGCCGCCTCCCCGCGTCGA
CTTTAAGACCAATGACTTACAAGGCAGCTGTAGATCTTAGCCACTTTTTAAAAGAAAAGGGGGGACTGGA
AGGGCTAATTCACTCCCAACGAAGACAAGATCTGCTTTTTGCTTGTACTGGGTCTCTCTGGTTAGACCAG
ATCTGAGCCTGGGAGCTCTCTGGCTAACTAGGGAACCCACTGCTTAAGCCTCAATAAAGCTTGCCTTGAG
TGCTTCAAGTAGTGTGTGCCCGTCTGTTGTGTGACTCTGGTAACTAGAGATCCCTCAGACCCTTTTAGTC
AGTGTGGAAAATCTCTAGCAGTACGTATAGTAGTTCATGTCATCTTATTATTCAGTATTTATAACTTGCA
AAGAAATGAATATCAGAGAGTGAGAGGAACTTGTTTATTGCAGCTTATAATGGTTACAAATAAAGCAATA
GCATCACAAATTTCACAAATAAAGCATTTTTTTCACTGCATTCTAGTTGTGGTTTGTCCAAACTCATCAA
TGTATCTTATCATGTCTGGCTCTAGCTATCCCGCCCCTAACTCCGCCCATCCCGCCCCTAACTCCGCCCA
GTTCCGCCCATTCTCCGCCCCATGGCTGACTAATTTTTTTTATTTATGCAGAGGCCGAGGCCGCCTCGGC
CTCTGAGCTATTCCAGAAGTAGTGAGGAGGCTTTTTTGGAGGCCTAGGGACGTACCCAATTCGCCCTATA
GTGAGTCGTATTACGCGCGCTCACTGGCCGTCGTTTTACAACGTCGTGACTGGGAAAACCCTGGCGTTAC
CCAACTTAATCGCCTTGCAGCACATCCCCCTTTCGCCAGCTGGCGTAATAGCGAAGAGGCCCGCACCGAT
CGCCCTTCCCAACAGTTGCGCAGCCTGAATGGCGAATGGG
[124 nt withheld, positions 4941-5064]
C
[91 nt withheld, positions 5066-5156]
A
[49 nt withheld, positions 5158-5206]
CCTTTGACGTTGGAGTCCACGTTCTTT
[37 nt withheld, positions 5234-5270]
ACCCTATCTCGGTCTATTCTTTTGATTTATAAGGGATTTTGCCGATTTCGGCCTATTGGTTAAAAAATGA
GCTGATTTAACAAAAATTTAACGCGAATTTTAACAAAATATTAACGCTTACAATTTAGGTGGCACTTTTC
GGGGAAATGTGCGCGGAACCCCTATTTGTTTATTTTTCTAAATACATTCAAATATGTATCCGCTCATGAG
ACAATAACCCTGATAAATGCTTCAATAATATTGAAAAAGGAAGAGTATGAGTATTCAACATTTCCGTGTC
GCCCTTATTCCCTTTTTTGCGGCATTTTGCCTTCCTGTTTTTGCTCACCCAGAAACGCTGGTGAAAGTAA
AAGATGCTGAAGATCAGTTGGGTGCACGAGTGGGTTACATCGAACTGGATCTCAACAGCGGTAAGATCCT
TGAGAGTTTTCGCCCCGAAGAACGTTTTCCAATGATGAGCACTTTTAAAGTTCTGCTATGTGGCGCGGTA
TTATCCCGTATTGACGCCGGGCAAGAGCAACTCGGTCGCCGCATACACTATTCTCAGAATGACTTGGTTG
AGTACTCACCAGTCACAGAAAAGCATCTTACGGATGGCATGACAGTAAGAGAATTATGCAGTGCTGCCAT
AACCATGAGTGATAACACTGCGGCCAACTTACTTCTGACAACGATCGGAGGACCGAAGGAGCTAACCGCT
TTTTTGCACAACATGGGGGATCATGTAACTCGCCTTGATCGTTGGGAACCGGAGCTGAATGAAGCCATAC
CAAACGACGAGCGTGACACCACGATGCCTGTAGCAATGGCAACAACGTTGCGCAAACTATTAACTGGCGA
ACTACTTACTCTAGCTTCCCGGCAACAATTAATAGACTGGATGGAGGCGGATAAAGTTGCAGGACCACTT
CTGCGCTCGGCCCTTCCGGCTGGCTGGTTTATTGCTGATAAATCTGGAGCCGGTGAGCGTGGGTCTCGCG
GTATCATTGCAGCACTGGGGCCAGATGGTAAGCCCTCCCGTATCGTAGTTATCTACACGACGGGGAGTCA
GGCAACTATGGATGAACGAAATAGACAGATCGCTGAGATAGGTGCCTCACTGATTAAGCATTGGTAACTG
TCAGACCAAGTTTACTCATATATACTTTAGATTGATTTAAAACTTCATTTTTAATTTAAAAGGATCTAGG
TGAAGATCCTTTTTGATAATCTCATGACCAAAATCCCTTAACGTGAGTTTTCGTTCCACTGAGCGTCAGA
CCCCGTAGAAAAGATCAAAGGATCTTCTTGAGATCCTTTTTTTCTGCGCGTAATCTGCTGCTTGCAAACA
AAAAAACCACCGCTACCAGCGGTGGTTTGTTTGCCGGATCAAGAGCTACCAACTCTTTTTCCGAAGGTAA
CTGGCTTCAGCAGAGCGCAGATACCAAATACTGTTCTTCTAGTGTAGCCGTAGTTAGGCCACCACTTCAA
GAACTCTGTAGCACCGCCTACATACCTCGCTCTGCTAATCCTGTTACCAGTGGCTGCTGCCAGTGGCGAT
AAGTCGTGTCTTACCGGGTTGGACTCAAGACGATAGTTACCGGATAAGGCGCAGCGGTCGGGCTGAACGG
GGGGTTCGTGCACACAGCCCAGCTTGGAGCGAACGACCTACACCGAACTGAGATACCTACAGCGTGAGCT
ATGAGAAAGCGCCACGCTTCCCGAAGGGAGAAAGGCGGACAGGTATCCGGTAAGCGGCAGGGTCGGAACA
GGAGAGCGCACGAGGGAGCTTCCAGGGGGAAACGCCTGGTATCTTTATAGTCCTGTCGGGTTTCGCCACC
TCTGACTTGAGCGTCGATTTTTGTGATGCTCGTCAGGGGGGCGGAGCCTATGGAAAAACGCCAGCAACGC
GGCCTTTTTACGGTTCCTGGCCTTTTGCTGGCCTTTTGCTCACATGTTCTTTCCTGCGTTATCCCCTGAT
TCTGTGGATAACCGTATTACCGCCTTTGAGTGAGCTGATACCGCTCGCCGCAGCCGAACGACCGAGCGCA
G
Features (pLannotate 1.2.2; 28 found; start..end, strand, type, name):
      1..26      +  rep_origin     RSF ori (fragment): Plasmids containing the RSF 1030 origin of replication can be propagated in E. coli cells that contain additional plasmids with compatible origins.
     28..120     +  CDS            lacI (fragment): lac repressor; lacI; The lac repressor binds to the lac operator to inhibit transcription in E. coli. This inhibition can be relieved by adding lactose or isopropyl-β-D-thiogalactopyranoside (IPTG).
    133..154     +  protein_bind   CAP binding site: CAP binding activates transcription in the presence of cAMP. E. coli catabolite activator protein
    169..199     +  promoter       lac promoter: promoter for the E. coli lac operon
    207..223     +  protein_bind   lac operator: The lac repressor binds to the lac operator to inhibit transcription in E. coli. This inhibition can be relieved by adding lactose or isopropyl-β-D-thiogalactopyranoside (IPTG). lac repressor encoded by lacI
    268..286     +  promoter       T3 promoter: promoter for bacteriophage T3 RNA polymerase
    314..540     +  promoter       RSV promoter: Rous sarcoma virus enhancer/promoter
    541..721     +  LTR            5' LTR (truncated): truncated 5' long terminal repeat (LTR) from HIV-1
    768..893     +  misc_feature   HIV-1 Ψ: packaging signal of human immunodeficiency virus type 1
    877..1240    +  CDS            HIV-1 gag (fragment): gag protein from human immunodeficiency virus 1; gag
   1386..1619    +  misc_feature   RRE: The Rev response element (RRE) of HIV-1 allows for Rev-dependent mRNA export from the nucleus to the cytoplasm.
   1996..2022    +  CDS            Rev (fragment): human immunodeficiency virus 1 (HIV-1) Rev protein; rev; enhances nuclear export of unspliced and incompletely spliced viral mRNAs
   2026..2266    +  promoter       U6 promoter: RNA polymerase III promoter for human U6 snRNA
   2313..2380    +  misc_RNA       tracrRNA (fragment): trans-activating CRISPR RNA for the Streptococcus pyogenes CRISPR/Cas9 system
   2429..2546    +  misc_feature   cPPT/CTS: central polypurine tract and central termination sequence of HIV-1
   2615..2826    +  promoter       EF-1α core promoter: core promoter for human elongation factor EF-1α
   2852..3451    +  CDS            PuroR (fragment): puromycin N-acetyltransferase; pac from Streptomyces; confers resistance to puromycin
   3467..4055    +  misc_feature   WPRE: woodchuck hepatitis virus posttranscriptional regulatory element
   4106..4125    +  misc_feature   cPPT/CTS (fragment): central polypurine tract and central termination sequence of HIV-1
   4127..4360    +  LTR            3' LTR (ΔU3): self-inactivating 3' long terminal repeat (LTR) from HIV-1
   4438..4559    +  polyA_signal   SV40 poly(A) signal: SV40 polyadenylation signal
   4599..4734    +  rep_origin     SV40 ori: SV40 origin of replication
   4755..4773    -  promoter       T7 promoter: promoter for bacteriophage T7 RNA polymerase
   4781..4936    +  CDS            lacZα (fragment): LacZα fragment of β-galactosidase; lacZ fragment
   4941..5369    +  rep_origin     f1 ori (sequence partly withheld): f1 bacteriophage origin of replication; arrow indicates direction of (+) strand synthesis
   5422..5526    +  promoter       AmpR promoter: bla
   5527..6387    +  CDS            AmpR: β-lactamase; bla; confers resistance to ampicillin, carbenicillin, and related antibiotics
   6558..7146    +  rep_origin     ori: high-copy-number ColE1/pMB1/pBR322/pUC origin of replication
