[The description below was written by a language model from this plasmid's Addgene catalogue record and pLannotate feature annotations shown in this document.]
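Description:
CCT5 C12.3 gRNA is a third-generation lentiviral CRISPR guide plasmid built on the pLenti-sgRNA backbone and designed to target the human CCT5 gene. It is propagated in E. coli through a high-copy ColE1/pUC-type origin with ampicillin selection (AmpR under its own bla promoter). It also carries an f1 origin, an SV40 origin and remnants of lac/lacZα cloning-vector sequence that play no role in the payload. The catalogue lists the empty backbone as 9,151 bp, whereas the sequenced construct is 7,301 nt. This is consistent with loss of a stuffer fragment when the guide oligonucleotides were inserted between two BsmBI sites, both destroyed by cloning, though the record does not say so explicitly.

The viral cassette runs from an RSV promoter fused to a truncated HIV-1 5' LTR, which allows Tat-independent genomic RNA production, to a self-inactivating ΔU3 3' LTR followed by an SV40 polyadenylation signal. Between them lie the Ψ packaging signal with a gag fragment, the RRE for Rev-dependent nuclear export, and a cPPT/CTS. The human U6 RNA polymerase III promoter drives the CCT5-directed spacer fused to the Streptococcus pyogenes guide scaffold (annotated as a tracrRNA fragment). Downstream, an EF-1α core promoter expresses puromycin N-acetyltransferase for selecting transduced cells, and a WPRE enhances transcript expression. No Cas9 is annotated, so the nuclease must be supplied separately by the target cells or another vector. The plasmid belongs to a series of guides used for large-scale Cas9 knockout analysis of cell-cycle genes in human cell lines.
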