Addgene plasmid #90581: CCT5 C12.3 gRNA
Purpose: 3rd generation lentiviral gRNA plasmid targeting human CCT5
Depositing lab: Iain Cheeseman. Depositing organization: Whitehead Institute for Biomedical Research. Publication: Large-Scale Analysis of CRISPR/Cas9 Cell-Cycle Knockouts Reveals the Diversity of p53-Dependent Responses to Cell-Cycle Defects. McKinley KL, Cheeseman IM. Dev Cell. 2017 Feb 27;40(4):405-420.e2. doi: 10.1016/j.devcel.2017.01.012. Epub 2017 Feb 16. PubMed 28216383.
Backbone
  Vector backbone: pLenti-sgRNA
  Backbone manufacturer: Eric Lander & David Sabatini labs (Addgene plasmid #71409)
  Backbone size w/o insert (bp): 9151
  Vector type: Lentiviral, CRISPR
  Selectable markers: Puromycin
Growth in bacteria
  Bacterial resistance: Ampicillin, 100 μg/mL
  Growth temperature: 37°C
  Growth strain: NEB Stable
  Copy number: Unknown
Gene/Insert
  Gene/Insert name: CCT5 (Guide Designation C12.3) (alt name: pKMKO series)
  gRNA/shRNA sequence: CACCGCCCATATTCATCGAAGGCG
  Species: H. sapiens (human)
  Promoter: U6
  Cloning method: Restriction Enzyme; 5′ cloning site BsmBI (destroyed during cloning); 3′ cloning site BsmBI (destroyed during cloning)
  Sequencing primers: 5′ hU6-F (5'-GAGGGCCTATTTCCCATGATT-3'); 3′ EF1a-R (5'-CACGGCGACTACTGCACTTA-3')
Terms and licenses: Academic/Nonprofit Terms; Industry Terms: Not Available to Industry
Depositor comments: Please note that gRNA target sequence listed is not strictly the 20nt spacer sequence, but also contains the 5' BsmBI overhang. For more information about knockout human cell lines generated using this plasmid, please see http://cellcycleknockouts.wi.mit.edu/ .
How to cite: CCT5 C12.3 gRNA was a gift from Iain Cheeseman (Addgene plasmid # 90581 ; http://n2t.net/addgene:90581 ; RRID:Addgene_90581)
